>Addgene plasmid #110587 | pBTK205 | addgene full sequence | sequence record 215756 | Addgene NGS Result
CCTCTTACGTGCCCGATCAATCATGACCAAAATCCCTTAACGTGAGTTTTCGTTCCACTGAGCGTCAGAC
CCCGTAGAAAAGATCAAAGGATCTTCTTGAGATCCTTTTTTTCTGCGCGTAATCTGCTGCTTGCAAACAA
AAAAACCACCGCTACCAGCGGTGGTTTGTTTGCCGGATCAAGAGCTACCAACTCTTTTTCCGAAGGTAAC
TGGCTTCAGCAGAGCGCAGATACCAAATACTGTTCTTCTAGTGTAGCCGTAGTTAGGCCACCACTTCAAG
AACTCTGTAGCACCGCCTACATACCTCGCTCTGCTAATCCTGTTACCAGTGGCTGCTGCCAGTGGCGATA
AGTCGTGTCTTACCGGGTTGGACTCAAGACGATAGTTACCGGATAAGGCGCAGCGGTCGGGCTGAACGGG
GGGTTCGTGCACACAGCCCAGCTTGGAGCGAACGACCTACACCGAACTGAGATACCTACAGCGTGAGCTA
TGAGAAAGCGCCACGCTTCCCGAAGGGAGAAAGGCGGACAGGTATCCGGTAAGCGGCAGGGTCGGAACAG
GAGAGCGCACGAGGGAGCTTCCAGGGGGAAACGCCTGGTATCTTTATAGTCCTGTCGGGTTTCGCCACCT
CTGACTTGAGCGTCGATTTTTGTGATGCTCGTCAGGGGGGCGGAGCCTATGGAAAAACGCCAGCAACGCG
GCCTTTTTACGGTTCCTGGCCTTTTGCTGGCCTTTTGCTCACATGTTCTTTCCTGCGTTATCCCCTGATT
CTGTGGATAACCGTAGTCGGTCTCATATGAGTAAAGGAGAAGAGCTTTTCACAGGAGTTGTCCCAATCCT
CGTGGAATTAGACGGTGATGTTAATGGGCACAAGTTCTCTGTCAGTGGAGAGGGTGAAGGCGACGCAACA
TATGGCAAGCTGACCCTTAAATTTATTTGCACCACGGGTAAACTACCTGTTCCATGGCCAACACTGGTCA
CTACGTTCGGGTATGGGGTTCAGTGCTTTGCGCGCTACCCAGATCACATGAAACAGCACGACTTTTTCAA
GAGTGCAATGCCCGAAGGCTATGTACAGGAGAGAACCATCTTTTTTAAGGATGACGGCAACTATAAGACA
CGCGCCGAAGTGAAGTTCGAGGGTGATACCCTTGTTAATAGAATCGAGTTAAAGGGTATTGACTTTAAGG
AAGATGGAAATATTTTAGGCCACAAACTGGAATATAACTATAACTCCCATAATGTGTACATTATGGCCGA
CAAGCAAAAGAACGGTATCAAGGTTAACTTCAAGATCAGACACAACATTGAGGATGGAAGCGTTCAACTA
GCCGACCATTACCAACAAAACACCCCAATTGGCGATGGGCCTGTGCTGTTACCAGACAACCATTACCTGT
CCACTCAATCTGCCCTTTCGAAAGATCCCAACGAAAAGCGCGACCACATGGTCCTTCTTGAGTTTGTCAC
GGCTGCTGGGATTACACACGGCATGGATGAACTATACAAATAAATCCTGAGACCAGACCAATAAAAAACG
CCCGGCGGCAACCGAGCGTTCTGAACAAATCCAGATGGAGTTCTGAGGTCATTACTGGATCTATCAACAG
GAGTCCAAGCGAGCTCGATATCAAATTACGCCCCGCCCTGCCACTCATCGCAGTACTGTTGTAATTCATT
AAGCATTCTGCCGACATGGAAGCCATCACAAACGGCATGATGAACCTGAATCGCCAGCGGCATCAGCACC
TTGTCGCCTTGCGTATAATATTTGCCCATGGTGAAAACGGGGGCGAAGAAGTTGTCCATATTGGCCACGT
TTAAATCAAAACTGGTGAAACTCACCCAGGGATTGGCTGAAACGAAAAACATATTCTCAATAAACCCTTT
AGGGAAATAGGCCAGGTTTTCACCGTAACACGCCACATCTTGCGAATATATGTGTAGAAACTGCCGGAAA
TCGTCGTGGTATTCACTCCAGAGCGATGAAAACGTTTCAGTTTGCTCATGGAAAACGGTGTAACAAGGGT
GAACACTATCCCATATCACCAGCTCACCGTCTTTCATTGCCATACGAAATTCCGGATGAGCATTCATCAG
GCGGGCAAGAATGTGAATAAAGGCCGGATAAAACTTGTGCTTATTTTTCTTTACGGTCTTTAAAAAGGCC
GTAATATCCAGCTGAACGGTCTGGTTATAGGTACATTGAGCAACTGACTGAAATGCCTCAAAATGTTCTT
TACGATGCCATTGGGATATATCAACGGTGGTATATCCAGTGATTTTTTTCTCCATTTTAGCTTCCTTAGC
TCCTGAAAATCTCGATAACTCAAAAAATACGCCCGGTAGTGATCTTATTTCATTATGGTGAAAGTTGGAA
Features (pLannotate 1.2.2; 5 found; start..end, strand, type, name):
     97..685     +  rep_origin     ori: high-copy-number ColE1/pMB1/pBR322/pUC origin of replication
    797..1510    +  CDS            GFPmut3: GFPmut3 is a basic (constitutively fluorescent) green fluorescent protein published in 1996, derived from Aequorea victoria. It is reported to be a very rapidly-maturing weak dimer.
   1531..1565    -  terminator     lambda t0 terminator: minimal transcription terminator from phage lambda (Scholtissek and Grosse, 1987)
   1639..2295    -  CDS            cat: CAT_ECOLX - Experimental evidence at protein level: Swiss-Prot protein existence level 1. This enzyme is an effector of chloramphenicol resistance in bacteria. From Escherichia coli. This protein is used as a marker in many commonly used cloning vectors, such as pACYC184.
   2296..13      -  promoter       cat promoter (across the origin): promoter of the E. coli cat gene encoding chloramphenicol acetyltransferase
