[The description below was written by a language model from this plasmid's Addgene catalogue record and pLannotate feature annotations shown in this document.]
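Description:
pBTK205 is a small (about 2.4 kb) part plasmid from the Bee Microbiome Toolkit (BTK), a Golden Gate-based system for modular assembly of broad-host-range plasmids aimed at engineering bee gut bacteria. It is a storage vector rather than an expression construct. The backbone carries a high-copy ColE1/pUC-type origin of replication for propagation in E. coli. Selection is by chloramphenicol, through a chloramphenicol acetyltransferase (cat) gene driven by its native cat promoter and followed by a minimal phage lambda t0 terminator.

The payload is a Type 3 part, which in this toolkit's hierarchy is the coding sequence position. The insert is listed as "GFP optim-1", a synthetic green fluorescent protein gene. Automated annotation matches this open reading frame to GFPmut3, a rapidly maturing, constitutively fluorescent Aequorea victoria GFP derivative. No promoter, ribosome binding site or terminator is annotated for the GFP sequence itself, as would be expected for a bare coding-sequence part. Those elements would be supplied by other part types during assembly. The Type IIS restriction sites and overhangs that would release the part are not annotated in the feature table, so their identity is not stated in the record. The catalogue notes that the insert was placed into the backbone by Gibson cloning.

In use, the GFP part would be combined in a Golden Gate reaction with promoter/RBS, terminator, origin and marker parts to build fluorescent reporter plasmids. Such reporters can be used for tracking bacteria or measuring expression in hosts targeted by the toolkit.
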