Addgene plasmid #110587: pBTK205
Purpose: BTK Type 3 coding sequence for golden gate assembly
Depositing lab: Jeffrey Barrick. Depositing organization: University of Texas at Austin. Publication: Genetic Engineering of Bee Gut Microbiome Bacteria with a Toolkit for Modular Assembly of Broad-Host-Range Plasmids. Leonard SP, Perutka J, Powell JE, Geng P, Richhart DD, Byrom M, Kar S, Davies BW, Ellington AD, Moran NA, Barrick JE. ACS Synth Biol. 2018 May 18;7(5):1279-1290. doi: 10.1021/acssynbio.7b00399. Epub 2018 Apr 13. PubMed 29608282.
Backbone
  Vector backbone: ColE1
  Vector type: Synthetic Biology
Growth in bacteria
  Bacterial resistance: Chloramphenicol, 12.5 μg/mL
  Growth temperature: 37°C
  Growth strain: DH5alpha
  Copy number: High Copy
Gene/Insert
  Gene/Insert name: GFP optim-1
  Species: Synthetic
  Cloning method: Gibson Cloning
Terms and licenses: Academic/Nonprofit Terms; Industry Terms
How to cite: pBTK205 was a gift from Jeffrey Barrick (Addgene plasmid # 110587 ; http://n2t.net/addgene:110587 ; RRID:Addgene_110587)
